Addgene plasmid #19476: pcDNA5/FRT/TO DNAJB7
Depositing lab: Harm Kampinga. Depositing organization: University Medical Center Groningen. Publication: Computational analysis of the human HSPH/HSPA/DNAJ family and cloning of a human HSPH/HSPA/DNAJ expression library. Hageman J, Kampinga HH. Cell Stress Chaperones. 2009 Jan;14(1):1-21. doi: 10.1007/s12192-008-0060-2. Epub 2008 Aug 7. PubMed 18686016.
Backbone
  Vector backbone: pcDNA5/FRT/TO
  Backbone manufacturer: Invitrogen
  Backbone size w/o insert (bp): 5137
  Vector type: Mammalian Expression
  Selectable markers: Hygromycin
Growth in bacteria
  Bacterial resistance: Ampicillin, 100 μg/mL
  Growth temperature: 37°C
  Growth strain: DH5alpha
  Copy number: High Copy
Gene/Insert
  Gene/Insert name: DNAJB7 (alt name: Dj5, mDj5)
  Species: H. sapiens (human)
  Insert size (bp): 929
  Entrez Gene: DNAJB7 (a.k.a. DJ5, HSC3, MGC138340)
  Cloning method: Restriction Enzyme; 5′ cloning site EcoRV (not destroyed); 3′ cloning site NotI (not destroyed)
  Sequencing primers: 5′ LNCX; 3′ BGH-rev
Terms and licenses: Academic/Nonprofit Terms; Industry Terms: Not Available to Industry
Depositor comments: Family: HSP40 Disclaimer: For cloning the various HSP genes, the Stratagene reference RNA for cDNA synthesis was used and genes were amplified from this mixture that originates from 10 different cell lines from different somatic origin and ultimately coming from 10 different individuals. This strategy was used to maximize the chance for the presence of individual HSP transcripts. Users must be aware that this mixture thus represents 20 complete haploid genomes, meaning that for each individual gene there might be polymorphisms that could potentially have functional consequences. The library was sequence verified only for the presence of the correct gene.
How to cite: pcDNA5/FRT/TO DNAJB7 was a gift from Harm Kampinga (Addgene plasmid # 19476 ; http://n2t.net/addgene:19476 ; RRID:Addgene_19476)
