[The description below was written by a language model from this plasmid's Addgene catalogue record and the feature table of its GenBank file.]
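Description:
pcDNA5/FRT/TO DNAJB7 is a mammalian expression plasmid built on the Invitrogen pcDNA5/FRT/TO backbone and carrying the human DNAJB7 coding sequence, which encodes a member of the HSP40/DNAJ co-chaperone family. The roughly 0.9 kb insert was cloned between EcoRV and NotI sites, both retained. The feature table does not annotate it as a CDS, but it falls in the gap between the promoter region and the bovine growth hormone polyadenylation signal. No epitope tag or reporter is recorded. In bacteria the 6,060 bp plasmid replicates from a high-copy ColE1/pUC-type origin and is selected with ampicillin through the bla gene.

Expression is driven by the CMV immediate-early enhancer and promoter, followed directly by two tandem tet operator (TetO2) sites. In cells that produce the Tet repressor, TetR binds these operators and holds transcription off until tetracycline or a derivative is added. In cells without TetR, the promoter behaves constitutively. Downstream of the expression cassette lies an FRT site immediately followed by a hygromycin resistance coding sequence and an SV40 polyadenylation signal, and no promoter for this gene is annotated. This arrangement is designed for FLP recombinase-mediated integration into a host cell line carrying a genomic FRT target, where insertion places the hygromycin gene behind a resident promoter. Hygromycin selection then enriches for single-copy, isogenic integrants.

The construct belongs to a library of human HSPH/HSPA/DNAJ chaperone expression clones intended for transient or stable, inducible overexpression studies. The depositor notes that inserts were amplified from pooled reference RNA from ten cell lines, so polymorphisms with possible functional consequences may be present. Clones were sequence verified only for the identity of the gene.
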