LOCUS       Exported 6060 bp ds-DNA circular SYN 12-MAY-2021
DEFINITION  synthetic circular DNA
ACCESSION   .
VERSION     .
KEYWORDS    pcDNA5/FRT/TO DNAJB7
SOURCE      synthetic DNA construct
  ORGANISM  synthetic DNA construct
REFERENCE   1 (bases 1 to 6060)
  AUTHORS   Hageman J, Kampinga HH
  TITLE     Computational analysis of the human HSPH/HSPA/DNAJ family and
            cloning of a human HSPH/HSPA/DNAJ expression library.
  JOURNAL   Cell Stress Chaperones. 2008 Aug 7. ():.
  PUBMED    18686016
REFERENCE   2 (bases 1 to 6060)
  AUTHORS   .
  TITLE     Direct Submission
  JOURNAL   Exported May 12, 2021 from SnapGene Server 1.1.58
            http://www.snapgene.com
FEATURES             Location/Qualifiers
     source          1..6060
                     /organism="synthetic DNA construct"
                     /mol_type="other DNA"
     primer_bind     complement(44..63)
                     /label=pRS-marker
                     /note="pRS vectors, use to sequence yeast selectable
                     marker"
     enhancer        235..614
                     /label=CMV enhancer
                     /note="human cytomegalovirus immediate early enhancer"
     promoter        615..818
                     /label=CMV promoter
                     /note="human cytomegalovirus (CMV) immediate early
                     promoter"
     primer_bind     769..789
                     /label=CMV-F
                     /note="Human CMV immediate early promoter, forward primer"
     protein_bind    820..838
                     /gene="tetO"
                     /label=tet operator
                     /bound_moiety="tetracycline repressor TetR"
                     /note="bacterial operator O2 for the tetR and tetA genes"
     protein_bind    841..859
                     /gene="tetO"
                     /label=tet operator
                     /bound_moiety="tetracycline repressor TetR"
                     /note="bacterial operator O2 for the tetR and tetA genes"
     primer_bind     869..893
                     /label=LNCX
                     /note="Human CMV promoter, forward primer"
     primer_bind     complement(2012..2029)
                     /label=BGH-rev
                     /note="Bovine growth hormone terminator, reverse primer.
                     Also called BGH reverse"
     polyA_signal    2018..2242
                     /label=bGH poly(A) signal
                     /note="bovine growth hormone polyadenylation signal"
     primer_bind     complement(2375..2394)
                     /label=F1ori-R
                     /note="F1 origin, reverse primer"
     protein_bind    2526..2573
                     /label=FRT
                     /bound_moiety="FLP recombinase from the Saccharomyces
                     cerevisiae 2u plasmid"
                     /note="FLP-mediated recombination occurs in the 8-bp core
                     sequence TCTAGAAA (Turan and Bode, 2011)."
     CDS             2581..3603
                     /codon_start=1
                     /gene="aph(4)-Ia"
                     /product="aminoglycoside phosphotransferase from E. coli"
                     /label=HygR
                     /note="confers resistance to hygromycin"
                     /translation="KKPELTATSVEKFLIEKFDSVSDLMQLSEGEESRAFSFDVGGRGY
                     VLRVNSCADGFYKDRYVYRHFASAALPIPEVLDIGEFSESLTYCISRRAQGVTLQDLPE
                     TELPAVLQPVAEAMDAIAAADLSQTSGFGPFGPQGIGQYTTWRDFICAIADPHVYHWQT
                     VMDDTVSASVAQALDELMLWAEDCPEVRHLVHADFGSNNVLTDNGRITAVIDWSEAMFG
                     DSQYEVANIFFWRPWLACMEQQTRYFERRHPELAGSPRLRAYMLRIGLDQLYQSLVDGN
                     FDDAAWAQGRCDAIVRSGAGTVGRTQIARRSAAVWTDGCVEVLADSGNRRPSTRPRAKE
                     "
     polyA_signal    3733..3854
                     /label=SV40 poly(A) signal
                     /note="SV40 polyadenylation signal"
     primer_bind     complement(3770..3789)
                     /label=SV40pA-R
                     /note="SV40 polyA, reverse primer"
     primer_bind     3824..3843
                     /label=EBV-rev
                     /note="SV40 polyA terminator, reverse primer"
     primer_bind     complement(3903..3919)
                     /label=M13 rev
                     /note="common sequencing primer, one of multiple similar
                     variants"
     primer_bind     complement(3903..3919)
                     /label=M13 Reverse
                     /note="In lacZ gene. Also called M13-rev"
     primer_bind     complement(3916..3938)
                     /label=M13/pUC Reverse
                     /note="In lacZ gene"
     protein_bind    3927..3943
                     /label=lac operator
                     /bound_moiety="lac repressor encoded by lacI"
                     /note="The lac repressor binds to the lac operator to
                     inhibit transcription in E. coli. This inhibition can be
                     relieved by adding lactose or
                     isopropyl-beta-D-thiogalactopyranoside (IPTG)."
     promoter        complement(3951..3981)
                     /label=lac promoter
                     /note="promoter for the E. coli lac operon"
     protein_bind    3996..4017
                     /label=CAP binding site
                     /bound_moiety="E. coli catabolite activator protein"
                     /note="CAP binding activates transcription in the presence
                     of cAMP."
     primer_bind     complement(4134..4151)
                     /label=L4440
                     /note="L4440 vector, forward primer"
     rep_origin      complement(4305..4893)
                     /direction=LEFT
                     /label=ori
                     /note="high-copy-number ColE1/pMB1/pBR322/pUC origin of
                     replication"
     primer_bind     complement(4385..4404)
                     /label=pBR322ori-F
                     /note="pBR322 origin, forward primer"
     CDS             complement(5064..5924)
                     /codon_start=1
                     /gene="bla"
                     /product="beta-lactamase"
                     /label=AmpR
                     /note="confers resistance to ampicillin, carbenicillin, and
                     related antibiotics"
                     /translation="MSIQHFRVALIPFFAAFCLPVFAHPETLVKVKDAEDQLGARVGYI
                     ELDLNSGKILESFRPEERFPMMSTFKVLLCGAVLSRIDAGQEQLGRRIHYSQNDLVEYS
                     PVTEKHLTDGMTVRELCSAAITMSDNTAANLLLTTIGGPKELTAFLHNMGDHVTRLDRW
                     EPELNEAIPNDERDTTMPVAMATTLRKLLTGELLTLASRQQLIDWMEADKVAGPLLRSA
                     LPAGWFIADKSGAGERGSRGIIAALGPDGKPSRIVVIYTTGSQATMDERNRQIAEIGAS
                     LIKHW"
     primer_bind     5687..5706
                     /label=Amp-R
                     /note="Ampicillin resistance gene, reverse primer"
     promoter        complement(5925..6029)
                     /gene="bla"
                     /label=AmpR promoter
ORIGIN
        1 gacggatcgg gagatctccc gatcccctat ggtgcactct cagtacaatc tgctctgatg
       61 ccgcatagtt aagccagtat ctgctccctg cttgtgtgtt ggaggtcgct gagtagtgcg
      121 cgagcaaaat ttaagctaca acaaggcaag gcttgaccga caattgcatg aagaatctgc
      181 ttagggttag gcgttttgcg ctgcttcgcg atgtacgggc cagatatacg cgttgacatt
      241 gattattgac tagttattaa tagtaatcaa ttacggggtc attagttcat agcccatata
      301 tggagttccg cgttacataa cttacggtaa atggcccgcc tggctgaccg cccaacgacc
      361 cccgcccatt gacgtcaata atgacgtatg ttcccatagt aacgccaata gggactttcc
      421 attgacgtca atgggtggag tatttacggt aaactgccca cttggcagta catcaagtgt
      481 atcatatgcc aagtacgccc cctattgacg tcaatgacgg taaatggccc gcctggcatt
      541 atgcccagta catgacctta tgggactttc ctacttggca gtacatctac gtattagtca
      601 tcgctattac catggtgatg cggttttggc agtacatcaa tgggcgtgga tagcggtttg
      661 actcacgggg atttccaagt ctccacccca ttgacgtcaa tgggagtttg ttttggcacc
      721 aaaatcaacg ggactttcca aaatgtcgta acaactccgc cccattgacg caaatgggcg
      781 gtaggcgtgt acggtgggag gtctatataa gcagagctct ccctatcagt gatagagatc
      841 tccctatcag tgatagagat cgtcgacgag ctcgtttagt gaaccgtcag atcgcctgga
      901 gacgccatcc acgctgtttt gacctccata gaagacaccg ggaccgatcc agcctccgga
      961 ctctagcgtt taaacttaag cttggtaccg agctcggatc cactagtcca gtgtggtgga
     1021 attctgcaga tatcaccatg gtggattact atgaagttct aggactgcaa agatatgctt
     1081 cacctgagga cattaaaaaa gcttatcata aagtggcact taaatggcac cctgataaaa
     1141 atccagaaaa taaagaagaa gcagagagaa aattcaaaga agtagctgag gcatacgagg
     1201 tattatcaaa tgatgagaaa cgggacattt atgataaata tggcacagaa ggattaaacg
     1261 gaggtggaag tcattttgat gatgaatgtg agtacggctt cacattccat aagccagatg
     1321 atgtttttaa agaaattttt catgaaaggg atccattttc ttttcacttc tttgaagact
     1381 cgcttgagga cctgttaaat cgtccaggaa gctcctatgg aaacagaaac agagatgcag
     1441 gatacttttt ctccactgcc agtgaatatc caatttttga gaaattttct tcatatgata
     1501 caggatatac atcacagggt tcattggggc atgaaggcct tacttctttc tcttccctgg
     1561 cttttgataa tagtgggatg gacaactaca tatctgttac aacttcagac aaaatcgtta
     1621 atggcagaaa tattaataca aagaaaatta ttgaaagtga tcaagaaaga gaagctgaag
     1681 ataatggaga gttgacattt tttcttgtaa atagtgtggc caatgaagag ggctttgcaa
     1741 aagaatgcag ctggagaaca cagtcattca acaactattc accaaattct cacagctcca
     1801 aacatgtatc tcaatatact ttcgtggaca atgatgaggg aggtatatct tgggttacca
     1861 gcaacagaga tccccctatt ttctcagcag gagtcaaaga gggtggtaag aggaaaaaaa
     1921 agaagcgtaa agaggtgcaa aagaagtcta ccaaaaggaa ttgttaagcg gccgctcgag
     1981 tctagagggc ccgtttaaac ccgctgatca gcctcgactg tgccttctag ttgccagcca
     2041 tctgttgttt gcccctcccc cgtgccttcc ttgaccctgg aaggtgccac tcccactgtc
     2101 ctttcctaat aaaatgagga aattgcatcg cattgtctga gtaggtgtca ttctattctg
     2161 gggggtgggg tggggcagga cagcaagggg gaggattggg aagacaatag caggcatgct
     2221 ggggatgcgg tgggctctat ggcttctgag gcggaaagaa ccagctgggg ctctaggggg
     2281 tatccccnnn nnnnnnnnnn nnnnnnnnnn nnnnnnnnnn nnnnnnnnnn nnnnnnnnnn
     2341 nnnnnnnnnn nnnnnnnnnn nnnnnnnnnn nnnnnnnnnn nnnnnnnnnn nnnnnnnnnn
     2401 nnnnnnnnnn ncnnnnnnnn nnnnnnnnnn nnnnnnnnnn nnnnnnnnnn nnnnnnnnnn
     2461 nnnnnnnnnn nnnnnnnnnn nnnnnnnnnn nnnnnnnnnn nnnagggtga tggttcacgt
     2521 acctagaagt tcctattccg aagttcctat tctctagaaa gtataggaac ttccttggcc
     2581 aaaaagcctg aactcaccgc gacgtctgtc gagaagtttc tgatcgaaaa gttcgacagc
     2641 gtctccgacc tgatgcagct ctcggagggc gaagaatctc gtgctttcag cttcgatgta
     2701 ggagggcgtg gatatgtcct gcgggtaaat agctgcgccg atggtttcta caaagatcgt
     2761 tatgtttatc ggcactttgc atcggccgcg ctcccgattc cggaagtgct tgacattggg
     2821 gaattcagcg agagcctgac ctattgcatc tcccgccgtg cacagggtgt cacgttgcaa
     2881 gacctgcctg aaaccgaact gcccgctgtt ctgcagccgg tcgcggaggc catggatgcg
     2941 atcgctgcgg ccgatcttag ccagacgagc gggttcggcc cattcggacc gcaaggaatc
     3001 ggtcaataca ctacatggcg tgatttcata tgcgcgattg ctgatcccca tgtgtatcac
     3061 tggcaaactg tgatggacga caccgtcagt gcgtccgtcg cgcaggctct cgatgagctg
     3121 atgctttggg ccgaggactg ccccgaagtc cggcacctcg tgcacgcgga tttcggctcc
     3181 aacaatgtcc tgacggacaa tggccgcata acagcggtca ttgactggag cgaggcgatg
     3241 ttcggggatt cccaatacga ggtcgccaac atcttcttct ggaggccgtg gttggcttgt
     3301 atggagcagc agacgcgcta cttcgagcgg aggcatccgg agcttgcagg atcgccgcgg
     3361 ctccgggcgt atatgctccg cattggtctt gaccaactct atcagagctt ggttgacggc
     3421 aatttcgatg atgcagcttg ggcgcagggt cgatgcgacg caatcgtccg atccggagcc
     3481 gggactgtcg ggcgtacaca aatcgcccgc agaagcgcgg ccgtctggac cgatggctgt
     3541 gtagaagtac tcgccgatag tggaaaccga cgccccagca ctcgtccgag ggcaaaggaa
     3601 tagcacgtac tacgagattt cgattccacc gccgccttct atgaaaggtt gggcttcgga
     3661 atcgttttcc gggacgccgg ctggatgatc ctccagcgcg gggatctcat gctggagttc
     3721 ttcgcccacc ccaacttgtt tattgcagct tataatggtt acaaataaag caatagcatc
     3781 acaaatttca caaataaagc atttttttca ctgcattcta gttgtggttt gtccaaactc
     3841 atcaatgtat cttatcatgt ctgtataccg tcgacctcta gctagagctt ggcgtaatca
     3901 tggtcatagc tgtttcctgt gtgaaattgt tatccgctca caattccaca caacatacga
     3961 gccggaagca taaagtgtaa agcctggggt gcctaatgag tgagctaact cacattaatt
     4021 gcgttgcgct cactgcccgc tttccagtcg ggaaacctgt cgtgccagct gcattaatga
     4081 atcggccaac gcgcggggag aggcggtttg cgtattgggc gctcttccgc ttcctcgctc
     4141 actgactcgc tgcgctcggt cgttcggctg cggcgagcgg tatcagctca ctcaaaggcg
     4201 gtaatacggt tatccacaga atcaggggat aacgcaggaa agaacatgtg agcaaaaggc
     4261 cagcaaaagg ccaggaaccg taaaaaggcc gcgttgctgg cgtttttcca taggctccgc
     4321 ccccctgacg agcatcacaa aaatcgacgc tcaagtcaga ggtggcgaaa cccgacagga
     4381 ctataaagat accaggcgtt tccccctgga agctccctcg tgcgctctcc tgttccgacc
     4441 ctgccgctta ccggatacct gtccgccttt ctcccttcgg gaagcgtggc gctttctcat
     4501 agctcacgct gtaggtatct cagttcggtg taggtcgttc gctccaagct gggctgtgtg
     4561 cacgaacccc ccgttcagcc cgaccgctgc gccttatccg gtaactatcg tcttgagtcc
     4621 aacccggtaa gacacgactt atcgccactg gcagcagcca ctggtaacag gattagcaga
     4681 gcgaggtatg taggcggtgc tacagagttc ttgaagtggt ggcctaacta cggctacact
     4741 agaagaacag tatttggtat ctgcgctctg ctgaagccag ttaccttcgg aaaaagagtt
     4801 ggtagctctt gatccggcaa acaaaccacc gctggtagcg gtggtttttt tgtttgcaag
     4861 cagcagatta cgcgcagaaa aaaaggatct caagaagatc ctttgatctt ttctacgggg
     4921 tctgacgctc agtggaacga aaactcacgt taagggattt tggtcatgag attatcaaaa
     4981 aggatcttca cctagatcct tttaaattaa aaatgaagtt ttaaatcaat ctaaagtata
     5041 tatgagtaaa cttggtctga cagttaccaa tgcttaatca gtgaggcacc tatctcagcg
     5101 atctgtctat ttcgttcatc catagttgcc tgactccccg tcgtgtagat aactacgata
     5161 cgggagggct taccatctgg ccccagtgct gcaatgatac cgcgagaccc acgctcaccg
     5221 gctccagatt tatcagcaat aaaccagcca gccggaaggg ccgagcgcag aagtggtcct
     5281 gcaactttat ccgcctccat ccagtctatt aattgttgcc gggaagctag agtaagtagt
     5341 tcgccagtta atagtttgcg caacgttgtt gccattgcta caggcatcgt ggtgtcacgc
     5401 tcgtcgtttg gtatggcttc attcagctcc ggttcccaac gatcaaggcg agttacatga
     5461 tcccccatgt tgtgcaaaaa agcggttagc tccttcggtc ctccgatcgt tgtcagaagt
     5521 aagttggccg cagtgttatc actcatggtt atggcagcac tgcataattc tcttactgtc
     5581 atgccatccg taagatgctt ttctgtgact ggtgagtact caaccaagtc attctgagaa
     5641 tagtgtatgc ggcgaccgag ttgctcttgc ccggcgtcaa tacgggataa taccgcgcca
     5701 catagcagaa ctttaaaagt gctcatcatt ggaaaacgtt cttcggggcg aaaactctca
     5761 aggatcttac cgctgttgag atccagttcg atgtaaccca ctcgtgcacc caactgatct
     5821 tcagcatctt ttactttcac cagcgtttct gggtgagcaa aaacaggaag gcaaaatgcc
     5881 gcaaaaaagg gaataagggc gacacggaaa tgttgaatac tcatactctt cctttttcaa
     5941 tattattgaa gcatttatca gggttattgt ctcatgagcg gatacatatt tgaatgtatt
     6001 tagaaaaata aacaaatagg ggttccgcgc acatttcccc gaaaagtgcc acctgacgtc
//
