>Addgene plasmid #19476 | pcDNA5/FRT/TO DNAJB7 | addgene partial sequence | sequence record 25253 | 19476 with LNCX
CTGTTTTGACCTCCNTAGAAGACACCGGGACCGATCCAGCCTCCGGACTCTAGCGTTTAAACTTAAGCTT
GGTACCGAGCTCGGATCCACTAGTCCAGTGTGGTGGAATTCTGCAGATATCACCATGGTGGATTACTATG
AAGTTCTAGGACTGCAAAGATATGCTTCACCTGAGGACATTAAAAAAGCTTATCATAAAGTGGCACTTAA
ATGGCACCCTGATAAAAATCCAGAAAATAAAGAAGAAGCAGAGAGAAAATTCAAAGAAGTAGCTGAGGCA
TACGAGGTATTATCAAATGATGAGAAACGGGACATTTATGATAAATATGGCACAGAAGGATTAAACGGAG
GTGGAAGTCATTTTGATGATGAATGTGAGTACGGCTTCACATTCCATAAGCCAGATGATGTTTTTAAAGA
AATTTTTCATGAAAGGGATCCATTTTCTTTTCACTTCTTTGAAGACTCGCTTGAGGACCTGTTAAATCGT
CCAGGAAGCTCCTATGGAAACAGAAACAGAGATGCAGGATACTTTTTCTCCACTGCCAGTGAATATCCAA
TTTTTGAGAAATTTTCTTCATATGATACAGGATATACATCACAGGGTTCATTGGGGCATGANNNNNNNNN
NNNTNNNNNNNNNNGNNNTTTGATAATAGTGGNNANGNNACNACTACATATCTGTTACAACTTCAGACAA
AATCGTTAATGCA
